>Addgene plasmid #228593 | TMEM63A-A476K-peGFP-N1 | addgene full sequence | sequence record 454415 | Addgene NGS Result
TAGTTATTAATAGTAATCAATTACGGGGTCATTAGTTCATAGCCCATATATGGAGTTCCGCGTTACATAA
CTTACGGTAAATGGCCCGCCTGGCTGACCGCCCAACGACCCCCGCCCATTGACGTCAATAATGACGTATG
TTCCCATAGTAACGCCAATAGGGACTTTCCATTGACGTCAATGGGTGGAGTATTTACGGTAAACTGCCCA
CTTGGCAGTACATCAAGTGTATCATATGCCAAGTACGCCCCCTATTGACGTCAATGACGGTAAATGGCCC
GCCTGGCATTATGCCCAGTACATGACCTTATGGGACTTTCCTACTTGGCAGTACATCTACGTATTAGTCA
TCGCTATTACCATGGTGATGCGGTTTTGGCAGTACATCAATGGGCGTGGATAGCGGTTTGACTCACGGGG
ATTTCCAAGTCTCCACCCCATTGACGTCAATGGGAGTTTGTTTTGGCACCAAAATCAACGGGACTTTCCA
AAATGTCGTAACAACTCCGCCCCATTGACGCAAATGGGCGGTAGGCGTGTACGGTGGGAGGTCTATATAA
GCAGAGCTGGTTTAGTGAACCGTCAGATCCGCTAGCGCTACCGGACTCAGATCTCGAGCTCAAGCTTCGA
ATTCTGCAGTCGACGGTACCGCGGGCCCGGGATCCACCGGTCGCCACCATGACCAGCTCCCCGTTCCTGG
ATCCCTGGCCGTCCAAGGCTGTGTTTGTCCGTGAGCGCCTGGGTCTTGGCGAACGTCCCAATGACTCCTA
TTGCTACAACTCAGCCAAAAACAGCACTGTGCTCCAAGGGGTCACCTTTGGAGGCATCCCCACTGTCCTG
CTCTTAGATGTCAGTTGCTTTCTGTTTCTAATCCTGGTGTTTTCCATCATAAGGAGAAGATTCTGGGATT
ATGGCCGCATAGCCCTGGTATCAGAAGCAGGCAGTGAGGCCAGGTTCCAGAGACTGTCCTCTTCCTCCTC
AGGGCAACAAGACTTTGAAAACGAGCTGGGATGCTGTCCTTGGCTGACGGCCATCTTCCGCCTGCATGAC
GACCAGATCCTGGAGTGGTGCGGAGAGGACGCCATCCACTACCTGTCTTTTCAGAGGCACATCATCTTCC
TGCTGGTGGTGATCAGCTTCTTGTCCCTGTGTGTCATCTTGCCTGTCAACCTCTCGGGAGACTTGCTGGG
TAAAGACCCTTACAGCTTTGGGAGGACAACGATAGCTAACCTGCAGACTGACAATGACCTCCTCTGGCTG
CACACTGTCTTCAGCGTCATCTACCTCTTCCTCACGGTGGGCTTCATGTGGCATCACACACGGTCCATCA
GATACAAAGAGGAGAGTCTGGTGAGACAAACCTTGTTCATCACAGGACTCCCCAGAGAAGCCAGAAAGGA
GACTGTGGAGAGCCACTTCCGAGATGCGTATCCCACGTGTGAGGTGGTGGATGTCCAGCTGTGCTACAGC
GTGGCTAAGCTGATCTACCTGTGCAAAGAGAGAAAGAAGACCGAGAAGAGCCTTACCTATTACACAAACC
TGCAGGCGAAGACAGGCCGACGGACCCTCATCAACCCCAAGCCTTGTGGCCAGTTCTGCTGCTGTGAAGT
TCAGGGTTGTGAGCGGGAAGATGCTATTTCTTACTACACTCGAATGAATGACAGCCTGCTGGAGAGGATC
ACAGCCGAAGAGAGCCGGGTCCAGGACCAGCCCCTGGGAATGGCCTTTGTCACCTTCCGTGAGAAGTCCA
TGGCTACCTACATACTGAAAGACTTCAATGCCTGCAAGTGCCAGGGCCTTCGGTGCAAAGGGGAGCCCCA
GCCATCCTCCTATAGCAGAGAGCTCTGTGTCTCCAAGTGGACGGTCACTTTTGCCTCCTATCCTGAGGAC
ATCTGCTGGAAGAACCTCTCCATCCAGGGCGTTCGCTGGTGGCTCCAGTGGCTGGGTATCAACTTCTCTC
TGTTTGTGGTGCTGTTTTTCCTGACCACGCCCTCCATCATTATGTCTACCATGGACAAGTTCAATGTTAC
CAAACCCATCCACGCACTGAATAACCCCGTCATCAGCCAGTTCTTCCCCACACTCCTGCTGTGGTCCTTC
TCTAAGCTGCTTCCGTCCATTGTCTACTACTCCACGCTGCTGGAGTCCCACTGGACAAGGTCAGGGGAAA
ACCGGATCATGGTGTCGAAGGTCTACATATTTTTGATCTTCATGGTGCTGATCCTGCCCTCCCTCGGTCT
CACCAGCTTGGATTTCTTCTTCCGGTGGCTCTTTGACAAAACTTCCTCGGAAACCTCAATCAGGCTAGAG
TGTGTCTTCCTGCCAGACCAGGGTGCCTTCTTTGTGAACTACGTCATCGCCTCAGCCTTCATCGGCAGTG
GCATGGAGCTGTTGCGCCTGCCCGGCCTCATCCTCTATACCTTCCGCATGATCATGGCCAAGACGGCCGC
TGACCGCAGGAATGTTAAGCAGAACCAGGCTTTTGAATACGAGTTTGGAGCCATGTATGCGTGGATGCTG
TGTGTCTTCACCGTCATCATGGCTTACAGCATCACCTGCCCCATTATCGTGCCCTTTGGCCTCATCTACA
TCCTGCTTAAGCACATGGTGGACCGGCATAACCTCTACTTCGCTTACCTCCCGACTAAACTGGAGAAGAG
GATCCACTTCGCCGCCGTGAACCAGGCCCTGGCCGCCCCCATCCTCTGCCTCTTCTGGCTCTTCTTTTTC
TCCTTCCTCCGTCTGGGTCTGACGGCCCCGGCCATGCTCTTCACCTTCCTGGTTGTTCTGCTCACCATCC
TGGCCTGCCTGCTGTACACCTGCTTTGGATGCTTCAAGCACCTCAGCCCATGGAACTACAAGACAGAAGA
ATCAGCTAGTGACAAAGGAAGCGAAGCCGAGGCCCACGTGCCCCCGCCATTCACACCCTATGTGCCTCGG
ATTCTGAACGGTTTGGCCTCAGAGAGGACAGCGTTATCCCCACAGCAGCAGCAGACCTACGGTGCCATCC
GTAACATCAGTGGGACTCTTCCTGGGCAGCCCGTGGCTCAAGATCCTAGTGGCACTGCGGCTTATGCCTA
CCAGGAATCCATGGTGAGCAAGGGCGAGGAGCTGTTCACCGGGGTGGTGCCCATCCTGGTCGAGCTGGAC
GGCGACGTAAACGGCCACAAGTTCAGCGTGTCCGGCGAGGGCGAGGGCGATGCCACCTACGGCAAGCTGA
CCCTGAAGTTCATCTGCACCACCGGCAAGCTGCCCGTGCCCTGGCCCACCCTCGTGACCACCCTGACCTA
CGGCGTGCAGTGCTTCAGCCGCTACCCCGACCACATGAAGCAGCACGACTTCTTCAAGTCCGCCATGCCC
GAAGGCTACGTCCAGGAGCGCACCATCTTCTTCAAGGACGACGGCAACTACAAGACCCGCGCCGAGGTGA
AGTTCGAGGGCGACACCCTGGTGAACCGCATCGAGCTGAAGGGCATCGACTTCAAGGAGGACGGCAACAT
CCTGGGGCACAAGCTGGAGTACAACTACAACAGCCACAACGTCTATATCATGGCCGACAAGCAGAAGAAC
GGCATCAAGGTGAACTTCAAGATCCGCCACAACATCGAGGACGGCAGCGTGCAGCTCGCCGACCACTACC
AGCAGAACACCCCCATCGGCGACGGCCCCGTGCTGCTGCCCGACAACCACTACCTGAGCACCCAGTCCGC
CCTGAGCAAAGACCCCAACGAGAAGCGCGATCACATGGTCCTGCTGGAGTTCGTGACCGCCGCCGGGATC
ACTCTCGGCATGGACGAGCTGTACAAGTAAAGCGGCCGCGACTCTAGATCATAATCAGCCATACCACATT
TGTAGAGGTTTTACTTGCTTTAAAAAACCTCCCACACCTCCCCCTGAACCTGAAACATAAAATGAATGCA
ATTGTTGTTGTTAACTTGTTTATTGCAGCTTATAATGGTTACAAATAAAGCAATAGCATCACAAATTTCA
CAAATAAAGCATTTTTTTCACTGCATTCTAGTTGTGGTTTGTCCAAACTCATCAATGTATCTTAAGGCGT
AAATTGTAAGCGTTAATATTTTGTTAAAATTCGCGTTAAATTTTTGTTAAATCAGCTCATTTTTTAACCA
ATAGGCCGAAATCGGCAAAATCCCTTATAAATCAAAAGAATAGACCGAGATAGGGT
[37 nt withheld, positions 4187-4223]
AAAGAACGTGGACTCCAACGTCAAAGG
[49 nt withheld, positions 4251-4299]
T
[91 nt withheld, positions 4301-4391]
G
[124 nt withheld, positions 4393-4516]
CAGGTGGCACTTTTCGGGGAAATGTGCGCGGAACCCCTATTTGTTTATTTTTCTAAATACATTCAAATAT
GTATCCGCTCATGAGACAATAACCCTGATAAATGCTTCAATAATATTGAAAAAGGAAGAGTCCTGAGGCG
GAAAGAACCAGCTGTGGAATGTGTGTCAGTTAGGGTGTGGAAAGTCCCCAGGCTCCCCAGCAGGCAGAAG
TATGCAAAGCATGCATCTCAATTAGTCAGCAACCAGGTGTGGAAAGTCCCCAGGCTCCCCAGCAGGCAGA
AGTATGCAAAGCATGCATCTCAATTAGTCAGCAACCATAGTCCCGCCCCTAACTCCGCCCATCCCGCCCC
TAACTCCGCCCAGTTCCGCCCATTCTCCGCCCCATGGCTGACTAATTTTTTTTATTTATGCAGAGGCCGA
GGCCGCCTCGGCCTCTGAGCTATTCCAGAAGTAGTGAGGAGGCTTTTTTGGAGGCCTAGGCTTTTGCAAA
GATCGATCAAGAGACAGGATGAGGATCGTTTCGCATGATTGAACAAGATGGATTGCACGCAGGTTCTCCG
GCCGCTTGGGTGGAGAGGCTATTCGGCTATGACTGGGCACAACAGACAATCGGCTGCTCTGATGCCGCCG
TGTTCCGGCTGTCAGCGCAGGGGCGCCCGGTTCTTTTTGTCAAGACCGACCTGTCCGGTGCCCTGAATGA
ACTGCAAGACGAGGCAGCGCGGCTATCGTGGCTGGCCACGACGGGCGTTCCTTGCGCAGCTGTGCTCGAC
GTTGTCACTGAAGCGGGAAGGGACTGGCTGCTATTGGGCGAAGTGCCGGGGCAGGATCTCCTGTCATCTC
ACCTTGCTCCTGCCGAGAAAGTATCCATCATGGCTGATGCAATGCGGCGGCTGCATACGCTTGATCCGGC
TACCTGCCCATTCGACCACCAAGCGAAACATCGCATCGAGCGAGCACGTACTCGGATGGAAGCCGGTCTT
GTCGATCAGGATGATCTGGACGAAGAGCATCAGGGGCTCGCGCCAGCCGAACTGTTCGCCAGGCTCAAGG
CGAGCATGCCCGACGGCGAGGATCTCGTCGTGACCCATGGCGATGCCTGCTTGCCGAATATCATGGTGGA
AAATGGCCGCTTTTCTGGATTCATCGACTGTGGCCGGCTGGGTGTGGCGGACCGCTATCAGGACATAGCG
TTGGCTACCCGTGATATTGCTGAAGAGCTTGGCGGCGAATGGGCTGACCGCTTCCTCGTGCTTTACGGTA
TCGCCGCTCCCGATTCGCAGCGCATCGCCTTCTATCGCCTTCTTGACGAGTTCTTCTGAGCGGGACTCTG
GGGTTCGAAATGACCGACCAAGCGACGCCCAACCTGCCATCACGAGATTTCGATTCCACCGCCGCCTTCT
ATGAAAGGTTGGGCTTCGGAATCGTTTTCCGGGACGCCGGCTGGATGATCCTCCAGCGCGGGGATCTCAT
GCTGGAGTTCTTCGCCCACCCTAGGGGGAGGCTAACTGAAACACGGAAGGAGACAATACCGGAAGGAACC
CGCGCTATGACGGCAATAAAAAGACAGAATAAAACGCACGGTGTTGGGTCGTTTGTTCATAAACGCGGGG
TTCGGTCCCAGGGCTGGCACTCTGTCGATACCCCACCGAGACCCCATTGGGGCCAATACGCCCGCGTTTC
TTCCTTTTCCCCACCCCACCCCCCAAGTTCGGGTGAAGGCCCAGGGCTCGCAGCCAACGTCGGGGCGGCA
GGCCCTGCCATAGCCTCAGGTTACTCATATATACTTTAGATTGATTTAAAACTTCATTTTTAATTTAAAA
GGATCTAGGTGAAGATCCTTTTTGATAATCTCATGACCAAAATCCCTTAACGTGAGTTTTCGTTCCACTG
AGCGTCAGACCCCGTAGAAAAGATCAAAGGATCTTCTTGAGATCCTTTTTTTCTGCGCGTAATCTGCTGC
TTGCAAACAAAAAAACCACCGCTACCAGCGGTGGTTTGTTTGCCGGATCAAGAGCTACCAACTCTTTTTC
CGAAGGTAACTGGCTTCAGCAGAGCGCAGATACCAAATACTGTTCTTCTAGTGTAGCCGTAGTTAGGCCA
CCACTTCAAGAACTCTGTAGCACCGCCTACATACCTCGCTCTGCTAATCCTGTTACCAGTGGCTGCTGCC
AGTGGCGATAAGTCGTGTCTTACCGGGTTGGACTCAAGACGATAGTTACCGGATAAGGCGCAGCGGTCGG
GCTGAACGGGGGGTTCGTGCACACAGCCCAGCTTGGAGCGAACGACCTACACCGAACTGAGATACCTACA
GCGTGAGCTATGAGAAAGCGCCACGCTTCCCGAAGGGAGAAAGGCGGACAGGTATCCGGTAAGCGGCAGG
GTCGGAACAGGAGAGCGCACGAGGGAGCTTCCAGGGGGAAACGCCTGGTATCTTTATAGTCCTGTCGGGT
TTCGCCACCTCTGACTTGAGCGTCGATTTTTGTGATGCTCGTCAGGGGGGCGGAGCCTATGGAAAAACGC
CAGCAACGCGGCCTTTTTACGGTTCCTGGCCTTTTGCTGGCCTTTTGCTCACATGTTCTTTCCTGCGTTA
TCCCCTGATTCTGTGGATAACCGTATTACCGCCATGCAT
Features (pLannotate 1.2.2; 15 found; start..end, strand, type, name):
     61..364     +  enhancer       CMV enhancer: human cytomegalovirus immediate early enhancer
    365..568     +  promoter       CMV promoter: human cytomegalovirus (CMV) immediate early promoter
    591..671     +  misc_feature   MCS: multiple cloning site
    679..3090    +  CDS            Tmem63a: CSCL1_MOUSE - Also known as Kiaa0792. Experimental evidence at protein level: Swiss-Prot protein existence level 1. Acts as an osmosensitive calcium-permeable cation channel (PubMed:27045885). Mechanosensitive ion channel that converts mechanical stimuli into a flow of ion (PubMed:30382938). From Mus musculus (Mouse).
   3091..3810    +  CDS            EGFP: the original enhanced GFP (Yang et al., 1996) mammalian codon-optimized
   3827..3910    +  CDS            large T antigen (fragment): large T antigen from SV40 (simian virus 40)
   3933..4054    +  polyA_signal   SV40 poly(A) signal: SV40 polyadenylation signal
   4088..4516    -  rep_origin     f1 ori (sequence partly withheld): f1 bacteriophage origin of replication; arrow indicates direction of (+) strand synthesis
   4543..4647    +  promoter       AmpR promoter: bla
   4649..5006    +  promoter       SV40 promoter: SV40 enhancer and early promoter
   5041..5835    +  CDS            NeoR/KanR: aminoglycoside phosphotransferase from Tn5; aph(3')-II (or nptII); confers resistance to neomycin, kanamycin, and G418 (Geneticin®)
   5856..6008    +  CDS            ble (fragment): BLE_KLEPN - Experimental evidence at protein level: Swiss-Prot protein existence level 1. Binding protein with a strong affinity to the bleomycin family of antibiotics. Binds to CL990; an antimitotic-antibiotic compound. From Klebsiella pneumoniae.
   6067..6114    +  polyA_signal   HSV TK poly(A) signal: herpes simplex virus thymidine kinase polyadenylation signal (Cole and Stacy, 1985)
   6205..6221    -  polyA_signal   bGH poly(A) signal (fragment): bovine growth hormone polyadenylation signal
   6443..7031    +  rep_origin     ori: high-copy-number ColE1/pMB1/pBR322/pUC origin of replication
