[The description below was written by a language model from this plasmid's Addgene catalogue record and pLannotate feature annotations shown in this document.]
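Description:
TMEM63A-A476K-peGFP-N1 is a 7,145 bp mammalian expression plasmid built on the peGFP-N1 backbone, designed to produce mouse TMEM63A carrying the A476K point mutation as a C-terminal EGFP fusion. Transcription is driven by the human cytomegalovirus immediate early enhancer and promoter. Downstream, after remnants of the multiple cloning site, the Tmem63a coding sequence runs directly into the EGFP open reading frame, so the fluorescent tag sits at the C-terminus of the channel protein. An SV40 polyadenylation signal terminates the transcript. The short annotated fragments of SV40 large T antigen, ble and the bGH poly(A) signal are most likely incidental backbone sequence rather than functional parts.

The plasmid is propagated in E. coli at high copy number from a ColE1/pUC-type origin and is selected with kanamycin. The NeoR/KanR gene (Tn5 aminoglycoside phosphotransferase) sits behind both a bacterial bla-type promoter and the SV40 enhancer/early promoter, and is followed by an HSV TK poly(A) signal. The same marker therefore confers kanamycin resistance in bacteria and can support G418 selection in mammalian cells. An f1 origin is also present, which allows single-stranded DNA production.

TMEM63A is annotated as an osmosensitive, mechanosensitive cation channel of the OSCA/TMEM63 family. The associated study examines whether TMEM16 and OSCA/TMEM63 proteins share a capacity to permeate both ions and phospholipids, so this mutant is presumably used for transfection-based functional tests of that question, with EGFP reporting expression and localisation. The record does not state the specific functional effect of A476K.
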