Addgene plasmid #228593: TMEM63A-A476K-peGFP-N1
Purpose: Expresses mouse TMEM63A-A476K-eGFP in mammalian cells
Depositing lab: Huanghe Yang. Depositing organization: Duke University. Publication: TMEM16 and OSCA/TMEM63 proteins share a conserved potential to permeate ions and phospholipids. Lowry AJ, Liang P, Song M, Serena Wan YC, Pei ZM, Yang H, Zhang Y. bioRxiv [Preprint]. 2024 Sep 3:2024.02.04.578431. doi: 10.1101/2024.02.04.578431. PubMed 38370744.
Backbone
  Vector backbone: peGFP-N1
  Vector type: Mammalian Expression
Growth in bacteria
  Bacterial resistance: Kanamycin, 50 μg/mL
  Growth temperature: 37°C
  Growth strain: DH5alpha
  Copy number: High Copy
Gene/Insert
  Gene/Insert name: TMEM63A/CSC1-like protein 1 isoform 1
  Species: M. musculus (mouse)
  Mutation: A476K
  Entrez Gene: Tmem63a (a.k.a. BC014795, Tmem64a)
  Cloning method: Other
Terms and licenses: Academic/Nonprofit Terms; Industry Terms: Not Available to Industry
Depositor comments: Please visit https://doi.org/10.1101/2024.02.04.578431 for bioRxiv preprint.
How to cite: TMEM63A-A476K-peGFP-N1 was a gift from Huanghe Yang (Addgene plasmid # 228593 ; http://n2t.net/addgene:228593 ; RRID:Addgene_228593)
